>Addgene plasmid #231861 | pDest17_Gcn4 SATtoG KtoR | addgene full sequence | sequence record 465525 | Addgene NGS Result
AGATCTCGATCCCGCGAAATTAATACGACTCACTATAGGGAGACCACAACGGTTTCCCTCTAGAAATAAT
TTTGTTTAACTTTAAGAAGGAGATATACATATGTCGTACTACCATCACCATCACCATCACCTCGAATCAA
CAAGTTTGTACAAAAAAGCAGGCTTCGAGAACCTGTATTTTCAAGGTAGCGGTGGTGATGGTGGTCCGAT
GTTTGAATATGAAAATCTGGAAGATAATGGTCGCGAATGGGGTGGTCTGTTTGATAATGATATTCCGGTT
GGCGGTGATGATGTTGGCCTGGGTGATCGTGGTATTGAAGGTGGTAGCGGTAGCGGTTCAGGTAGTCCGG
AAAGCAGCGATCCGGCAGCACTGAAACGTGCCCGTAATACCGAAGCAGCACGTCGTAGCCGTGCACGTAA
ACTGCAGCGTATGAAACAGTTAGAAGATAAGGTTGAAGAACTGCTGTGCAAAAACTATCACCTGGAAAAT
GAAGTTGCCCGTCTGAAAAAGCTGGTTGGTGAACGTTAAGACCCAGCTTTCTTGTACAAAGTGGTTGATT
CGAGGCTGCTAACAAAGCCCGAAAGGAAGCTGAGTTGGCTGCTGCCACCGCTGAGCAATAACTAGCATAA
CCCCTTGGGGCCTCTAAACGGGTCTTGAGGGGTTTTTTGCTGAAAGGAGGAACTATATCCGGATATCCAC
AGGACGGGTGTGGTCGCCATGATCGCGTAGTCGATAGTGGCTCCAAGTAGCGAAGCGAGCAGGACTGGGC
GGCGGCCAAAGCGGTCGGACAGTGCTCCGAGAACGGGTGCGCATAGAAATTGCATCAACGCATATAGCGC
TAGCAGCACGCCATAGTGACTGGCGATGCTGTCGGAATGGACGATATCCCGCAAGAGGCCCGGCAGTACC
GGCATAACCAAGCCTATGCCTACAGCATCCAGGGTGACGGTGCCGAGGATGACGATGAGCGCATTGTTAG
ATTTCATACACGGTGCCTGACTGCGTTAGCAATTTAACTGTGATAAACTACCGCATTAAAGCTTATCGAT
GATAAGCTGTCAAACATGAGAATTCTTGAAGACGAAAGGGCCTCGTGATACGCCTATTTTTATAGGTTAA
TGTCATGATAATAATGGTTTCTTAGACGTCAGGTGGCACTTTTCGGGGAAATGTGCGCGGAACCCCTATT
TGTTTATTTTTCTAAATACATTCAAATATGTATCCGCTCATGAGACAATAACCCTGATAAATGCTTCAAT
AATATTGAAAAAGGAAGAGTATGAGTATTCAACATTTCCGTGTCGCCCTTATTCCCTTTTTTGCGGCATT
TTGCCTTCCTGTTTTTGCTCACCCAGAAACGCTGGTGAAAGTAAAAGATGCTGAAGATCAGTTGGGTGCA
CGAGTGGGTTACATCGAACTGGATCTCAACAGCGGTAAGATCCTTGAGAGTTTTCGCCCCGAAGAACGTT
TTCCAATGATGAGCACTTTTAAAGTTCTGCTATGTGGCGCGGTATTATCCCGTGTTGACGCCGGGCAAGA
GCAACTCGGTCGCCGCATACACTATTCTCAGAATGACTTGGTTGAGTACTCACCAGTCACAGAAAAGCAT
CTTACGGATGGCATGACAGTAAGAGAATTATGCAGTGCTGCCATAACCATGAGTGATAACACTGCGGCCA
ACTTACTTCTGACAACGATCGGAGGACCGAAGGAGCTAACCGCTTTTTTGCACAACATGGGGGATCATGT
AACTCGCCTTGATCGTTGGGAACCGGAGCTGAATGAAGCCATACCAAACGACGAGCGTGACACCACGATG
CCTGCAGCAATGGCAACAACGTTGCGCAAACTATTAACTGGCGAACTACTTACTCTAGCTTCCCGGCAAC
AATTAATAGACTGGATGGAGGCGGATAAAGTTGCAGGACCACTTCTGCGCTCGGCCCTTCCGGCTGGCTG
GTTTATTGCTGATAAATCTGGAGCCGGTGAGCGTGGGTCTCGCGGTATCATTGCAGCACTGGGGCCAGAT
GGTAAGCCCTCCCGTATCGTAGTTATCTACACGACGGGGAGTCAGGCAACTATGGATGAACGAAATAGAC
AGATCGCTGAGATAGGTGCCTCACTGATTAAGCATTGGTAACTGTCAGACCAAGTTTACTCATATATACT
TTAGATTGATTTAAAACTTCATTTTTAATTTAAAAGGATCTAGGTGAAGATCCTTTTTGATAATCTCATG
ACCAAAATCCCTTAACGTGAGTTTTCGTTCCACTGAGCGTCAGACCCCGTAGAAAAGATCAAAGGATCTT
CTTGAGATCCTTTTTTTCTGCGCGTAATCTGCTGCTTGCAAACAAAAAAACCACCGCTACCAGCGGTGGT
TTGTTTGCCGGATCAAGAGCTACCAACTCTTTTTCCGAAGGTAACTGGCTTCAGCAGAGCGCAGATACCA
AATACTGTCCTTCTAGTGTAGCCGTAGTTAGGCCACCACTTCAAGAACTCTGTAGCACCGCCTACATACC
TCGCTCTGCTAATCCTGTTACCAGTGGCTGCTGCCAGTGGCGATAAGTCGTGTCTTACCGGGTTGGACTC
AAGACGATAGTTACCGGATAAGGCGCAGCGGTCGGGCTGAACGGGGGGTTCGTGCACACAGCCCAGCTTG
GAGCGAACGACCTACACCGAACTGAGATACCTACAGCGTGAGCTATGAGAAAGCGCCACGCTTCCCGAAG
GGAGAAAGGCGGACAGGTATCCGGTAAGCGGCAGGGTCGGAACAGGAGAGCGCACGAGGGAGCTTCCAGG
GGGAAACGCCTGGTATCTTTATAGTCCTGTCGGGTTTCGCCACCTCTGACTTGAGCGTCGATTTTTGTGA
TGCTCGTCAGGGGGGCGGAGCCTATGGAAAAACGCCAGCAACGCGGCCTTTTTACGGTTCCTGGCCTTTT
GCTGGCCTTTTGCTCACATGTTCTTTCCTGCGTTATCCCCTGATTCTGTGGATAACCGTATTACCGCCTT
TGAGTGAGCTGATACCGCTCGCCGCAGCCGAACGACCGAGCGCAGCGAGTCAGTGAGCGAGGAAGCGGAA
GAGCGCCTGATGCGGTATTTTCTCCTTACGCATCTGTGCGGTATTTCACACCGCAATGGTGCACTCTCAG
TACAATCTGCTCTGATGCCGCATAGTTAAGCCAGTATACACTCCGCTATCGCTACGTGACTGGGTCATGG
CTGCGCCCCGACACCCGCCAACACCCGCTGACGCGCCCTGACGGGCTTGTCTGCTCCCGGCATCCGCTTA
CAGACAAGCTGTGACCGTCTCCGGGAGCTGCATGTGTCAGAGGTTTTCACCGTCATCACCGAAACGCGCG
AGGCAGCTGCGGTAAAGCTCATCAGCGTGGTCGTGAAGCGATTCACAGATGTCTGCCTGTTCATCCGCGT
CCAGCTCGTTGAGTTTCTCCAGAAGCGTTAATGTCTGGCTTCTGATAAAGCGGGCCATGTTAAGGGCGGT
TTTTTCCTGTTTGGTCACTGATGCCTCCGTGTAAGGGGGATTTCTGTTCATGGGGGTAATGATACCGATG
AAACGAGAGAGGATGCTCACGATACGGGTTACTGATGATGAACATGCCCGGTTACTGGAACGTTGTGAGG
GTAAACAACTGGCGGTATGGATGCGGCGGGACCAGAGAAAAATCACTCAGGGTCAATGCCAGCGCTTCGT
TAATACAGATGTAGGTGTTCCACAGGGTAGCCAGCAGCATCCTGCGATGCAGATCCGGAACATAATGGTG
CAGGGCGCTGACTTCCGCGTTTCCAGACTTTACGAAACACGGAAACCGAAGACCATTCATGTTGTTGCTC
AGGTCGCAGACGTTTTGCAGCAGCAGTCGCTTCACGTTCGCTCGCGTATCGGTGATTCATTCTGCTAACC
AGTAAGGCAACCCCGCCAGCCTAGCCGGGTCCTCAACGACAGGAGCACGATCATGCGCACCCGTGGCCAG
GACCCAACGCTGCCCGAGATGCGCCGCGTGCGGCTGCTGGAGATGGCGGACGCGATGGATATGTTCTGCC
AAGGGTTGGTTTGCGCATTCACAGTTCTCCGCAAGAATTGATTGGCTCCAATTCTTGGAGTGGTGAATCC
GTTAGCGAGGTGCCGCCGGCTTCCATTCAGGTCGAGGTGGCCCGGCTCCATGCACCGCGACGCAACGCGG
GGAGGCAGACAAGGTATAGGGCGGCGCCTACAATCCATGCCAACCCGTTCCATGTGCTCGCCGAGGCGGC
ATAAATCGCCGTGACGATCAGCGGTCCAATGATCGAAGTTAGGCTGGTAAGAGCCGCGAGCGATCCTTGA
AGCTGTCCCTGATGGTCGTCATCTACCTGCCTGGACAGCATGGCCTGCAACGCGGGCATCCCGATGCCGC
CGGAAGCGAGAAGAATCATAATGGGGAAGGCCATCCAGCCTCGCGTCGCGAACGCCAGCAAGACGTAGCC
CAGCGCGTCGGCCGCCATGCCGGCGATAATGGCCTGCTTCTCGCCGAAACGTTTGGTGGCGGGACCAGTG
ACGAAGGCTTGAGCGAGGGCGTGCAAGATTCCGAATACCGCAAGCGACAGGCCGATCATCGTCGCGCTCC
AGCGAAAGCGGTCCTCGCCGAAAATGACCCAGAGCGCTGCCGGCACCTGTCCTACGAGTTGCATGATAAA
GAAGACAGTCATAAGTGCGGCGACGATAGTCATGCCCCGCGCCCACCGGAAGGAGCTGACTGGGTTGAAG
GCTCTCAAGGGCATCGGTCGATCGACGCTCTCCCTTATGCGACTCCTGCATTAGGAAGCAGCCCAGTAGT
AGGTTGAGGCCGTTGAGCACCGCCGCCGCAAGGAATGGTGCATGCAAGGAGATGGCGCCCAACAGTCCCC
CGGCCACGGGGCCTGCCACCATACCCACGCCGAAACAAGCGCTCATGAGCCCGAAGTGGCGAGCCCGATC
TTCCCCATCGGTGATGTCGGCGATATAGGCGCCAGCAACCGCACCTGTGGCGCCGGTGATGCCGGCCACG
ATGCGTCCGGCGTAGAGGATCG
Features (pLannotate 1.2.2; 17 found; start..end, strand, type, name):
     21..39      +  promoter       T7 promoter: promoter for bacteriophage T7 RNA polymerase
     71..93      +  RBS            RBS: efficient ribosome binding site from bacteriophage T7 gene 10 (Olins and Rangwala, 1989)
    111..131     +  CDS            8xHis (fragment): 8xHis affinity tag
    140..164     +  protein_bind   attB1: mutant version of attB; recombination site for the Gateway® BP reaction BP Clonase™
    356..466     +  CDS            cpc-1 (fragment): CPC1_NEUCR - Experimental evidence at protein level: Swiss-Prot protein existence level 1. In N.crassa grown under amino acid starvation conditions, this protein is required for increasing the transcription of the genes coding for many amino acid biosynthetic pathways enzymes. This transcription factor binds and recognize the DNA sequence: 5'-TGACTC- 3'. From Neurospora crassa (strain ATCC 24698 / 74-OR23-1A / CBS 708.71 / DSM 1257 / FGSC 987).
    531..555     -  protein_bind   attB2: mutant version of attB; recombination site for the Gateway® BP reaction BP Clonase™
    565..614     +  CDS            SET1 (fragment): solubility-enhancement tag derived from T7 phage gene 10B
    622..669     +  terminator     T7 terminator: transcription terminator for bacteriophage T7 RNA polymerase
    695..987     -  CDS            TcR (fragment): tetracycline efflux protein; tet; confers resistance to tetracycline
   1035..1063    -  promoter       tet promoter: E. coli promoter for tetracycline efflux protein gene
   1176..1280    +  promoter       AmpR promoter: bla
   1281..2141    +  CDS            AmpR: β-lactamase; bla; confers resistance to ampicillin, carbenicillin, and related antibiotics
   2312..2900    +  rep_origin     ori: high-copy-number ColE1/pMB1/pBR322/pUC origin of replication
   3086..3225    -  misc_feature   bom: basis of mobility region from pBR322
   3327..3518    -  CDS            rop: Rop protein, which maintains plasmids at low copy number; rop
   3535..3915    +  CDS            YPB1_ECOLX: Protein predicted: Swiss-Prot protein existence level 4. From Escherichia coli.
   4157..5061    -  CDS            TcR (fragment): tetracycline efflux protein; tet; confers resistance to tetracycline
