[The description below was written by a language model from this plasmid's Addgene catalogue record and pLannotate feature annotations shown in this document.]
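Description:
pDest17_Gcn4 SATtoG KtoR is a bacterial expression plasmid built on the pDest17 Gateway destination backbone for producing a mutant form of the budding yeast transcription factor Gcn4 in E. coli. It is propagated through a ColE1/pBR322-type origin accompanied by the rop gene and the bom mobility region, consistent with its listing as low copy, and is selected with ampicillin via the β-lactamase gene. Fragments of a tetracycline resistance gene and its promoter are also annotated, but these are non-functional remnants of the pBR322-derived backbone rather than usable markers.

The expression cassette runs from a T7 promoter and the phage T7 gene 10 ribosome binding site into an N-terminal polyhistidine tag (recorded as 6xHis, with a TEV protease cleavage site to allow tag removal). An attB1 site follows, then the insert, an attB2 site and the T7 terminator. The attB sites are the scars left by Gateway recombination. The automated annotation recognises only a short stretch of the insert, labelling it by homology to Neurospora cpc-1, the Gcn4 orthologue. The region between the attB sites is fairly short, but the record does not state which Gcn4 residues are included. The insert carries fifteen substitutions between residues 101 and 144, converting serines, threonines and alanines to glycine and two lysines to arginine.

Because transcription depends on T7 RNA polymerase, expression requires a host supplying that enzyme, and the depositors recommend a BL21 pLysS strain. The plasmid is intended for purifying the tagged variant protein. The associated study examines the roles of condensates and soluble complexes in transcription factor function.
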