Addgene plasmid #231861: pDest17_Gcn4 SATtoG KtoR
Purpose: Bacterial expression of N-terminally 6His tagged Gcn4 SATtoG KtoR
Depositing lab: Aseem Ansari & Tanja Mittag. Depositing organization: St. Jude Children's Research Hospital. Publication: Reconciling competing models on the roles of condensates and soluble complexes in transcription factor function. Bremer A, Lang WH, Kempen RP, Sweta K, Taylor AB, Borgia MB, Ansari AZ, Mittag T. bioRxiv [Preprint]. 2024 Nov 22:2024.11.21.624739. doi: 10.1101/2024.11.21.624739. PubMed 39605529.
Backbone
  Vector backbone: pDest17
  Backbone manufacturer: Invtirogen
  Vector type: Bacterial Expression
Growth in bacteria
  Bacterial resistance: Ampicillin, 100 μg/mL
  Growth temperature: 37°C
  Growth strain: DH5alpha
  Copy number: Low Copy
Gene/Insert
  Gene/Insert name: Gcn4 SATtoG KtoR
  Species: S. cerevisiae (budding yeast)
  Mutation: S101G, T102G, S104G, T105G, S117G, K118R, T121G, S122G, T131G, T132G, S136G, A138G, K140R, A141G, S144G
  Promoter: T7
  Tag / fusion protein: 6xHis, TEV cleavage site (N terminal on backbone)
  Cloning method: Gateway Cloning
Terms and licenses: Academic/Nonprofit Terms; Industry Terms: Not Available to Industry
Depositor comments: The depositing lab recommends using BL21_pLysS strain for protein expression and purification. Please visit https://doi.org/10.1101/2024.11.21.624739 for bioRxiv preprint.
How to cite: pDest17_Gcn4 SATtoG KtoR was a gift from Aseem Ansari & Tanja Mittag (Addgene plasmid # 231861 ; http://n2t.net/addgene:231861 ; RRID:Addgene_231861)
