>Addgene plasmid #231861 | pDest17_Gcn4 SATtoG KtoR | depositor partial sequence | sequence record 455692 | Orf Sequence
GGTAGCGGTGGTGATGGTGGTCCGATGTTTGAATATGAAAATCTGGAAGATAATGGTCGCGAATGGGGTG
GTCTGTTTGATAATGATATTCCGGTTGGCGGTGATGATGTTGGCCTGGGTGATCGTGGTATTGAAGGTGG
TAGCGGTAGCGGTTCAGGTAGTCCGGAAAGCAGCGATCCGGCAGCACTGAAACGTGCCCGTAATACCGAA
GCAGCACGTCGTAGCCGTGCACGTAAACTGCAGCGTATGAAACAGTTAGAAGATAAGGTTGAAGAACTGC
TGTGCAAAAACTATCACCTGGAAAATGAAGTTGCCCGTCTGAAAAAGCTGGTTGGTGAACGT
